>Addgene plasmid #62327 | pJZC32 | depositor full sequence | sequence record 102250 | pJZC32 sequence 8812 bps
GCTTAAGCGGTCGACGGATCGGGAGATCTCCCGATCCCCTATGGTGCACTCTCAGTACAATCTGCTCTGA
TGCCGCATAGTTAAGCCAGTATCTGCTCCCTGCTTGTGTGTTGGAGGTCGCTGAGTAGTGCGCGAGCAAA
ATTTAAGCTACAACAAGGCAAGGCTTGACCGACAATTGCATGAAGAATCTGCTTAGGGTTAGGCGTTTTG
CGCTGCTTCGCGATGTACGGGCCAGATATACGCGTTGACATTGATTATTGACTAGTTATTAATAGTAATC
AATTACGGGGTCATTAGTTCATAGCCCATATATGGAGTTCCGCGTTACATAACTTACGGTAAATGGCCCG
CCTGGCTGACCGCCCAACGACCCCCGCCCATTGACGTCAATAATGACGTATGTTCCCATAGTAACGCCAA
TAGGGACTTTCCATTGACGTCAATGGGTGGAGTATTTACGGTAAACTGCCCACTTGGCAGTACATCAAGT
GTATCATATGCCAAGTACGCCCCCTATTGACGTCAATGACGGTAAATGGCCCGCCTGGCATTATGCCCAG
TACATGACCTTATGGGACTTTCCTACTTGGCAGTACATCTACGTATTAGTCATCGCTATTACCATGGTGA
TGCGGTTTTGGCAGTACATCAATGGGCGTGGATAGCGGTTTGACTCACGGGGATTTCCAAGTCTCCACCC
CATTGACGTCAATGGGAGTTTGTTTTGGCACCAAAATCAACGGGACTTTCCAAAATGTCGTAACAACTCC
GCCCCATTGACGCAAATGGGCGGTAGGCGTGTACGGTGGGAGGTCTATATAAGCAGCGCGTTTTGCCTGT
ACTGGGTCTCTCTGGTTAGACCAGATCTGAGCCTGGGAGCTCTCTGGCTAACTAGGGAACCCACTGCTTA
AGCCTCAATAAAGCTTGCCTTGAGTGCTTCAAGTAGTGTGTGCCCGTCTGTTGTGTGACTCTGGTAACTA
GAGATCCCTCAGACCCTTTTAGTCAGTGTGGAAAATCTCTAGCAGTGGCGCCCGAACAGGGACTTGAAAG
CGAAAGGGAAACCAGAGGAGCTCTCTCGACGCAGGACTCGGCTTGCTGAAGCGCGCACGGCAAGAGGCGA
GGGGCGGCGACTGGTGAGTACGCCAAAAATTTTGACTAGCGGAGGCTAGAAGGAGAGAGATGGGTGCGAG
AGCGTCAGTATTAAGCGGGGGAGAATTAGATCGCGATGGGAAAAAATTCGGTTAAGGCCAGGGGGAAAGA
AAAAATATAAATTAAAACATATAGTATGGGCAAGCAGGGAGCTAGAACGATTCGCAGTTAATCCTGGCCT
GTTAGAAACATCAGAAGGCTGTAGACAAATACTGGGACAGCTACAACCATCCCTTCAGACAGGATCAGAA
GAACTTAGATCATTATATAATACAGTAGCAACCCTCTATTGTGTGCATCAAAGGATAGAGATAAAAGACA
CCAAGGAAGCTTTAGACAAGATAGAGGAAGAGCAAAACAAAAGTAAGACCACCGCACAGCAAGCGGCCGG
CCGCGCTGATCTTCAGACCTGGAGGAGGAGATATGAGGGACAATTGGAGAAGTGAATTATATAAATATAA
AGTAGTAAAAATTGAACCATTAGGAGTAGCACCCACCAAGGCAAAGAGAAGAGTGGTGCAGAGAGAAAAA
AGAGCAGTGGGAATAGGAGCTTTGTTCCTTGGGTTCTTGGGAGCAGCAGGAAGCACTATGGGCGCAGCGT
CAATGACGCTGACGGTACAGGCCAGACAATTATTGTCTGGTATAGTGCAGCAGCAGAACAATTTGCTGAG
GGCTATTGAGGCGCAACAGCATCTGTTGCAACTCACAGTCTGGGGCATCAAGCAGCTCCAGGCAAGAATC
CTGGCTGTGGAAAGATACCTAAAGGATCAACAGCTCCTGGGGATTTGGGGTTGCTCTGGAAAACTCATTT
GCACCACTGCTGTGCCTTGGAATGCTAGTTGGAGTAATAAATCTCTGGAACAGATTTGGAATCACACGAC
CTGGATGGAGTGGGACAGAGAAATTAACAATTACACAAGCTTAATACACTCCTTAATTGAAGAATCGCAA
AACCAGCAAGAAAAGAATGAACAAGAATTATTGGAATTAGATAAATGGGCAAGTTTGTGGAATTGGTTTA
ACATAACAAATTGGCTGTGGTATATAAAATTATTCATAATGATAGTAGGAGGCTTGGTAGGTTTAAGAAT
AGTTTTTGCTGTACTTTCTATAGTGAATAGAGTTAGGCAGGGATATTCACCATTATCGTTTCAGACCCAC
CTCCCAACCCCGAGGGGACCCGACAGGCCCGAAGGAATAGAAGAAGAAGGTGGAGAGAGAGACAGAGACA
GATCCATTCGATTAGTGAACGGATCGGCACTGCGTGCGCCAATTCTGCAGACAAATGGCAGTATTCATCC
ACAATTTTAAAAGAAAAGGGGGGATTGGGGGGTACAGTGCAGGGGAAAGAATAGTAGACATAATAGCAAC
AGACATACAAACTAAAGAATTACAAAAACAAATTACAAAAATTCAAAATTTTCGGGTTTATTACAGGGAC
AGCAGAGATCCAGTTTGGTTAGTACCGGGCCCGCTCTAGAGATCCGACGCGCCATCTCTAGGCCCGCGCC
GGCCCCCTCGCACAGACTTGTGGGAGAAGCTCGGCTACTCCCCTGCCCCGGTTAATTTGCATATAATATT
TCCTAGTAACTATAGAGGCTTAATGTGCGATAAAAGACAGATAATCTGTTCTTTTTAATACTAGCTACAT
TTTACATGATAGGCTTGGATTTCTATAACTTCGTATAGCATACATTATACGAAGTTATAAACAGCACAAA
AGGAAACTCACCCTAACTGTAAAGTAATTGTGTGTTTTGAGACTATAAGTATCCCTTGGAGAACCACCTT
GTTGGTACGTTCTCTATCACTGATAGTTTAAGAGCTATGCTGGAAACAGCATAGCAAGTTTAAATAAGGC
TAGTCCGTTATCAACTTGAAAAAGTGGCACCGAGTCGGTGCTTTTTTTCTCGAGTACTAGGATCCATTAG
GCGGCCGCGTGGATAACCGTATTACCGCCATGCATTAGTTATTAATAGTAATCAATTACGGGGTCATTAG
TTCATAGCCCATATATGGAGTTCCGCGTTACATAACTTACGGTAAATGGCCCGCCTGGCTGACCGCCCAA
CGACCCCCGCCCATTGACGTCAATAATGACGTATGTTCCCATAGTAACGCCAATAGGGACTTTCCATTGA
CGTCAATGGGTGGAGTATTTACGGTAAACTGCCCACTTGGCAGTACATCAAGTGTATCATATGCCAAGTA
CGCCCCCTATTGACGTCAATGACGGTAAATGGCCCGCCTGGCATTATGCCCAGTACATGACCTTATGGGA
CTTTCCTACTTGGCAGTACATCTACGTATTAGTCATCGCTATTACCATGGTGATGCGGTTTTGGCAGTAC
ATCAATGGGCGTGGATAGCGGTTTGACTCACGGGGATTTCCAAGTCTCCACCCCATTGACGTCAATGGGA
GTTTGTTTTGGCACCAAAATCAACGGGACTTTCCAAAATGTCGTAACAACTCCGCCCCATTGACGCAAAT
GGGCGGTAGGCGTGTACGGTGGGAGGTCTATATAAGCAGAGCTGGTTTAGTGAACCGTCAGATCCGCTAG
CCCACCATGCCCAAAAAGAAAAGAAAAGTGGGTAGTATGGCTTCTAACTTTACTCAGTTCGTTCTCGTCG
ACAATGGCGGAACTGGCGACGTGACTGTCGCCCCAAGCAACTTCGCTAACGGGATCGCTGAATGGATCAG
CTCTAACTCGCGTTCACAGGCTTACAAAGTAACCTGTAGCGTTCGTCAGAGCTCTGCGCAGAATCGCAAA
TACACCATCAAAGTCGAGGTGCCTAAAGGCGCCTGGCGTTCGTACTTAAATATGGAACTAACCATTCCAA
TTTTCGCCACGAATTCCGACTGCGAGCTTATTGTTAAGGCAATGCAAGGTCTCCTAAAAGATGGAAACCC
GATTCCCTCAGCAATCGCAGCAAACTCCGGCATCTACGGCTCCGGACGAGCCGATGCTCTCGACGATTTT
GACCTCGATATGCTGGGATCCGACGCTCTCGATGACTTCGACCTTGACATGCTGGGGAGTGACGCTCTGG
ACGACTTCGATCTCGACATGCTGGGCTCCGACGCCCTGGATGACTTCGATCTGGACATGCTCATCAACTG
ACCCGGGTCGAGCATGCATCTAGGGCGGCCAATTCCGCCCCTCTCCCTCCCCCCCCCCTAACGTTACTGG
CCGAAGCCGCTTGGAATAAGGCCGGTGTGCGTTTGTCTATATGTTATTTTCCACCATATTGCCGTCTTTT
GGCAATGTGAGGGCCCGGAAACCTGGCCCTGTCTTCTTGACGAGCATTCCTAGGGGTCTTTCCCCTCTCG
CCAAAGGAATGCAAGGTCTGTTGAATGTCGTGAAGGAAGCAGTTCCTCTGGAAGCTTCTTGAAGACAAAC
AACGTCTGTAGCGACCCTTTGCAGGCAGCGGAACCCCCCACCTGGCGACAGGTGCCTCTGCGGCCAAAAG
CCACGTGTATAAGATACACCTGCAAAGGCGGCACAACCCCAGTGCCACGTTGTGAGTTGGATAGTTGTGG
AAAGAGTCAAATGGCTCTCCTCAAGCGTATTCAACAAGGGGCTGAAGGATGCCCAGAAGGTACCCCATTG
TATGGGATCTGATCTGGGGCCTCGGTGCACATGCTTTACATGTGTTTAGTCGAGGTTAAAAAAACGTCTA
GGCCCCCCGAACCACGGGGACGTGGTTTTCCTTTGAAAAACACGATGATAAATGGTGAGCAAGGGCGAGG
AGGATAACATGGCCATCATCAAGGAGTTCATGCGCTTCAAGGTGCACATGGAGGGCTCCGTGAACGGCCA
CGAGTTCGAGATCGAGGGCGAGGGCGAGGGCCGCCCCTACGAGGGCACCCAGACCGCCAAGCTGAAGGTG
ACCAAGGGTGGCCCCCTGCCCTTCGCCTGGGACATCCTGTCCCCTCAGTTCATGTACGGCTCCAAGGCCT
ACGTGAAGCACCCCGCCGACATCCCCGACTACTTGAAGCTGTCCTTCCCCGAGGGCTTCAAGTGGGAGCG
CGTGATGAACTTCGAGGACGGCGGCGTGGTGACCGTGACCCAGGACTCCTCCCTGCAGGACGGCGAGTTC
ATCTACAAGGTGAAGCTGCGCGGCACCAACTTCCCCTCCGACGGCCCCGTAATGCAGAAGAAGACCATGG
GCTGGGAGGCCTCCTCCGAGCGGATGTACCCCGAGGACGGCGCCCTGAAGGGCGAGATCAAGCAGAGGCT
GAAGCTGAAGGACGGCGGCCACTACGACGCTGAGGTCAAGACCACCTACAAGGCCAAGAAGCCCGTGCAG
CTGCCCGGCGCCTACAACGTCAACATCAAGTTGGACATCACCTCCCACAACGAGGACTACACCATCGTGG
AACAGTACGAACGCGCCGAGGGCCGCCACTCCACCGGCGGCATGGACGAGCTGTACAAGTAAGAATTCGT
CGAGGGACCTAATAACTTCGTATAGCATACATTATACGAAGTTATACATGTTTAAGGGTTCCGGTTCCAC
TAGGTACAATTCGATATCAAGCTTATCGATAATCAACCTCTGGATTACAAAATTTGTGAAAGATTGACTG
GTATTCTTAACTATGTTGCTCCTTTTACGCTATGTGGATACGCTGCTTTAATGCCTTTGTATCATGCTAT
TGCTTCCCGTATGGCTTTCATTTTCTCCTCCTTGTATAAATCCTGGTTGCTGTCTCTTTATGAGGAGTTG
TGGCCCGTTGTCAGGCAACGTGGCGTGGTGTGCACTGTGTTTGCTGACGCAACCCCCACTGGTTGGGGCA
TTGCCACCACCTGTCAGCTCCTTTCCGGGACTTTCGCTTTCCCCCTCCCTATTGCCACGGCGGAACTCAT
CGCCGCCTGCCTTGCCCGCTGCTGGACAGGGGCTCGGCTGTTGGGCACTGACAATTCCGTGGTGTTGTCG
GGGAAATCATCGTCCTTTCCTTGGCTGCTCGCCTGTGTTGCCACCTGGATTCTGCGCGGGACGTCCTTCT
GCTACGTCCCTTCGGCCCTCAATCCAGCGGACCTTCCTTCCCGCGGCCTGCTGCCGGCTCTGCGGCCTCT
TCCGCGTCTTCGCCTTCGCCCTCAGACGAGTCGGATCTCCCTTTGGGCCGCCTCCCCGCATCGATACCGT
CGACCTCGATCGAGACCTAGAAAAACATGGAGCAATCACAAGTAGCAATACAGCAGCTACCAATGCTGAT
TGTGCCTGGCTAGAAGCACAAGAGGAGGAGGAGGTGGGTTTTCCAGTCACACCTCAGGTACCTTTAAGAC
CAATGACTTACAAGGCAGCTGTAGATCTTAGCCACTTTTTAAAAGAAAAGGGGGGACTGGAAGGGCTAAT
TCACTCCCAACGAAGACAAGATATCCTTGATCTGTGGATCTACCACACACAAGGCTACTTCCCTGATTGG
CAGAACTACACACCAGGGCCAGGGATCAGATATCCACTGACCTTTGGATGGTGCTACAAGCTAGTACCAG
TTGAGCAAGAGAAGGTAGAAGAAGCCAATGAAGGAGAGAACACCCGCTTGTTACACCCTGTGAGCCTGCA
TGGGATGGATGACCCGGAGAGAGAAGTATTAGAGTGGAGGTTTGACAGCCGCCTAGCATTTCATCACATG
GCCCGAGAGCTGCATCCGGACTGTACTGGGTCTCTCTGGTTAGACCAGATCTGAGCCTGGGAGCTCTCTG
GCTAACTAGGGAACCCACTGCTTAAGCCTCAATAAAGCTTGCCTTGAGTGCTTCAAGTAGTGTGTGCCCG
TCTGTTGTGTGACTCTGGTAACTAGAGATCCCTCAGACCCTTTTAGTCAGTGTGGAAAATCTCTAGCAGC
ATGTGAGCAAAAGGCCAGCAAAAGGCCAGGAACCGTAAAAAGGCCGCGTTGCTGGCGTTTTTCCATAGGC
TCCGCCCCCCTGACGAGCATCACAAAAATCGACGCTCAAGTCAGAGGTGGCGAAACCCGACAGGACTATA
AAGATACCAGGCGTTTCCCCCTGGAAGCTCCCTCGTGCGCTCTCCTGTTCCGACCCTGCCGCTTACCGGA
TACCTGTCCGCCTTTCTCCCTTCGGGAAGCGTGGCGCTTTCTCATAGCTCACGCTGTAGGTATCTCAGTT
CGGTGTAGGTCGTTCGCTCCAAGCTGGGCTGTGTGCACGAACCCCCCGTTCAGCCCGACCGCTGCGCCTT
ATCCGGTAACTATCGTCTTGAGTCCAACCCGGTAAGACACGACTTATCGCCACTGGCAGCAGCCACTGGT
AACAGGATTAGCAGAGCGAGGTATGTAGGCGGTGCTACAGAGTTCTTGAAGTGGTGGCCTAACTACGGCT
ACACTAGAAGAACAGTATTTGGTATCTGCGCTCTGCTGAAGCCAGTTACCTTCGGAAAAAGAGTTGGTAG
CTCTTGATCCGGCAAACAAACCACCGCTGGTAGCGGTGGTTTTTTTGTTTGCAAGCAGCAGATTACGCGC
AGAAAAAAAGGATCTCAAGAAGATCCTTTGATCTTTTCTACGGGGTCTGACGCTCAGTGGAACGAAAACT
CACGTTAAGGGATTTTGGTCATGAGATTATCAAAAAGGATCTTCACCTAGATCCTTTTAAATTAAAAATG
AAGTTTTAAATCAATCTAAAGTATATATGAGTAAACTTGGTCTGACAGTTACCAATGCTTAATCAGTGAG
GCACCTATCTCAGCGATCTGTCTATTTCGTTCATCCATAGTTGCCTGACTCCCCGTCGTGTAGATAACTA
CGATACGGGAGGGCTTACCATCTGGCCCCAGTGCTGCAATGATACCGCGAGACCCACGCTCACCGGCTCC
AGATTTATCAGCAATAAACCAGCCAGCCGGAAGGGCCGAGCGCAGAAGTGGTCCTGCAACTTTATCCGCC
TCCATCCAGTCTATTAATTGTTGCCGGGAAGCTAGAGTAAGTAGTTCGCCAGTTAATAGTTTGCGCAACG
TTGTTGCCATTGCTACAGGCATCGTGGTGTCACGCTCGTCGTTTGGTATGGCTTCATTCAGCTCCGGTTC
CCAACGATCAAGGCGAGTTACATGATCCCCCATGTTGTGCAAAAAAGCGGTTAGCTCCTTCGGTCCTCCG
ATCGTTGTCAGAAGTAAGTTGGCCGCAGTGTTATCACTCATGGTTATGGCAGCACTGCATAATTCTCTTA
CTGTCATGCCATCCGTAAGATGCTTTTCTGTGACTGGTGAGTACTCAACCAAGTCATTCTGAGAATAGTG
TATGCGGCGACCGAGTTGCTCTTGCCCGGCGTCAATACGGGATAATACCGCGCCACATAGCAGAACTTTA
AAAGTGCTCATCATTGGAAAACGTTCTTCGGGGCGAAAACTCTCAAGGATCTTACCGCTGTTGAGATCCA
GTTCGATGTAACCCACTCGTGCACCCAACTGATCTTCAGCATCTTTTACTTTCACCAGCGTTTCTGGGTG
AGCAAAAACAGGAAGGCAAAATGCCGCAAAAAAGGGAATAAGGGCGACACGGAAATGTTGAATACTCATA
CTCTTCCTTTTTCAATATTATTGAAGCATTTATCAGGGTTATTGTCTCATGAGCGGATACATATTTGAAT
GTATTTAGAAAAATAAACAAATAGGGGTTCCGCGCACATTTCCCCGAAAAGTGCCACCTGAC
Features (pLannotate 1.2.2; 27 found; start..end, strand, type, name):
     40..92      -  misc_feature   bom (fragment): basis of mobility region from pBR322
    247..626     +  enhancer       CMV enhancer: human cytomegalovirus immediate early enhancer
    627..826     +  promoter       CMV promoter: human cytomegalovirus (CMV) immediate early promoter
    844..1024    +  LTR            5' LTR (truncated): truncated 5' long terminal repeat (LTR) from HIV-1
   1071..1196    +  misc_feature   HIV-1 Ψ: packaging signal of human immunodeficiency virus type 1
   1180..1518    +  CDS            HIV-1 gag (fragment): gag protein from human immunodeficiency virus 1; gag
   1695..1928    +  misc_feature   RRE: The Rev response element (RRE) of HIV-1 allows for Rev-dependent mRNA export from the nucleus to the cytoplasm.
   2305..2405    +  CDS            Rev (fragment): human immunodeficiency virus 1 (HIV-1) Rev protein; rev; enhances nuclear export of unspliced and incompletely spliced viral mRNAs
   2455..2572    +  misc_feature   cPPT/CTS: central polypurine tract and central termination sequence of HIV-1
   2825..2858    +  protein_bind   loxP: Cre-mediated recombination occurs in the 8-bp core sequence (GCATACAT). Cre recombinase
   2946..2966    -  promoter       tight TRE promoter (fragment): Tet-responsive promoter PTight, consisting of seven tet operator sequences followed by the minimal CMV promoter
   2984..3051    +  misc_RNA       tracrRNA (fragment): trans-activating CRISPR RNA for the Streptococcus pyogenes CRISPR/Cas9 system
   3176..3479    +  enhancer       CMV enhancer: human cytomegalovirus immediate early enhancer
   3480..3683    +  promoter       CMV promoter: human cytomegalovirus (CMV) immediate early promoter
   3747..4097    +  CDS            CAPSD_BPMS2 (fragment): Experimental evidence at protein level: Swiss-Prot protein existence level 1. Acts as a translational repressor of viral replicase synthesis late in infection. This latter function is the result of capsid protein interaction with an RNA hairpin which contains the replicase ribosome-binding site. From Escherichia phage MS2 (Bacteriophage MS2).
   4237..4262    +  CDS            VP64 (fragment): tetrameric repeat of the minimal activation domain of herpes simplex virus VP16 (Beerli et al., 1998)
   4419..4881    +  misc_feature   IRES: internal ribosome entry site (IRES) of the encephalomyocarditis virus (EMCV)
   4882..5589    +  CDS            mCherry: mCherry is a basic (constitutively fluorescent) red fluorescent protein published in 2004, derived from Discosoma sp.. It is reported to be a very rapidly-maturing monomer with low acid sensitivity.
   5612..5645    +  protein_bind   loxP: Cre-mediated recombination occurs in the 8-bp core sequence (GCATACAT). Cre recombinase
   5678..5701    +  misc_feature   MCS (fragment): pBluescript multiple cloning site
   5701..6289    +  misc_feature   WPRE: woodchuck hepatitis virus posttranscriptional regulatory element
   6290..6309    +  misc_feature   MCS (fragment): pBluescript multiple cloning site
   6311..6811    +  CDS            nef (fragment): NEF_HV1LA - Experimental evidence at protein level: Swiss-Prot protein existence level 1. Extracellular Nef protein targets CD4(+) T-lymphocytes for apoptosis by interacting with CXCR4 surface receptors. From Human immunodeficiency virus type 1 group M subtype B (isolate Lai) (HIV-1).
   6818..6998    +  LTR            5' LTR (truncated): truncated 5' long terminal repeat (LTR) from HIV-1
   7060..7648    -  rep_origin     ori: high-copy-number ColE1/pMB1/pBR322/pUC origin of replication
   7819..8679    -  CDS            AmpR: β-lactamase; bla; confers resistance to ampicillin, carbenicillin, and related antibiotics
   8680..8784    -  promoter       AmpR promoter: bla
