[The description below was written by a language model from this plasmid's Addgene catalogue record and pLannotate feature annotations shown in this document.]
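Description:
pJZC32 is an 8.8 kb HIV-1-based lentiviral transfer plasmid for mammalian cells, built on the MP177_U6 backbone (a pSico derivative). It combines a single guide RNA and an MCP-VP64 effector protein in one vector. It is maintained in bacteria through a high-copy ColE1/pUC origin and an ampicillin resistance gene. The viral framework comprises a CMV enhancer/promoter fused to a truncated 5' LTR, which drives genomic RNA production in packaging cells. This is followed by the Ψ packaging signal with a gag fragment, the Rev response element, the cPPT/CTS, a WPRE to boost transcript expression, and a truncated downstream LTR.

The payload contains two expression units. According to the catalogue, a U6 promoter drives the sgRNA, although the feature table does not annotate this promoter. The sgRNA has a standard Streptococcus pyogenes scaffold without any RNA aptamer extension. Its spacer targets the Tet-responsive promoter, which explains the short "tight TRE" hit just upstream of the tracrRNA-derived scaffold. Downstream, a second CMV enhancer/promoter expresses the MS2 coat protein (MCP) fused at its C terminus to the VP64 transcriptional activation domain. An EMCV IRES then links this to mCherry, so transduced cells are identified by red fluorescence rather than drug selection. Two loxP sites inherited from pSico flank the sgRNA and effector region, which in principle allows excision by Cre.

Because the guide lacks MS2 hairpins, MCP-VP64 should not be recruited to it. The construct therefore most plausibly serves as an unscaffolded comparison in CRISPR RNA scaffold experiments using dCas9 supplied separately, though the record does not state this role explicitly.
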