Addgene plasmid #62327: pJZC32
Purpose: sgRNA (no RNA aptamer addition) with MCP-VP64 effector for mammalian cells
Depositing lab: Wendell Lim & Stanley Qi. Depositing organization: University of California, San Francisco (UCSF). Publication: Engineering Complex Synthetic Transcriptional Programs with CRISPR RNA Scaffolds. Zalatan JG, Lee ME, Almeida R, Gilbert LA, Whitehead EH, La Russa M, Tsai JC, Weissman JS, Dueber JE, Qi LS, Lim WA. Cell. 2014 Dec 18. pii: S0092-8674(14)01570-0. doi: 10.1016/j.cell.2014.11.052. PubMed 25533786.
Backbone
  Vector backbone: MP177_U6 (derived from pSico)
  Vector type: Mammalian Expression, Lentiviral
  Selectable markers: Marked by mCherry
Growth in bacteria
  Bacterial resistance: Ampicillin, 100 μg/mL
  Growth temperature: 37°C
  Growth strain: Stbl3
  Copy number: Unknown
Gene/Insert 1
  Gene/Insert name: sgRNA
  Mutation: Targets Tet3G, sequence: GTACGTTCTCTATCACTGATA
  Promoter: U6
  Cloning method: Gibson Cloning
  Sequencing primers: 5′ gagatccagtttggttagtaccggg
Gene/Insert 2
  Gene/Insert name: MCP-VP64 (alt name: MCP RNA binding protein fused to VP64)
  Promoter: CMV
  Tag / fusion protein: VP64 (C terminal on insert)
  Cloning method: Gibson Cloning
  Sequencing primers: 5′ N/A; 3′ CCTCACATTGCCAAAAGACG
Terms and licenses: Academic/Nonprofit Terms; Industry Terms: Not Available to Industry
How to cite: pJZC32 was a gift from Wendell Lim & Stanley Qi (Addgene plasmid # 62327 ; http://n2t.net/addgene:62327 ; RRID:Addgene_62327)
