>Addgene plasmid #62327 | pJZC32 | addgene partial sequence | sequence record 107389 | mU6-F 5'-ATATCCCTTGGAGAAAAGCCTT-3'
GTGGCACCGAGTCGGTGCTTTTTTTCTCGAGTACTAGGATCCATTAGGCGGCCGCGTGGATAACCGTATT
ACCGCCATGCATTAGTTATTAATAGTAATCAATTACGGGGTCATTAGTTCATAGCCCATATATGGAGTTC
CGCGTTACATAACTTACGGTAAATGGCCCGCCTGGCTGACCGCCCAACGACCCCCGCCCATTGACGTCAA
TAATGACGTATGTTCCCATAGTAACGCCAATAGGGACTTTCCATTGACGTCAATGGGTGGAGTATTTACG
GTAAACTGCCCACTTGGCAGTACATCAAGTGTATCATATGCCAAGTACGCCCCCTATTGACGTCAATGAC
GGTAAATGGCCCGCCTGGCATTATGCCCAGTACATGACCTTATGGGACTTTCCTACTTGGCAGTACATCT
ACGTATTAGTCATCGCTATTACCAT
