>Addgene plasmid #62327 | pJZC32 | addgene partial sequence | sequence record 108351 | mU6-F old 5'-cagcacaaaaggaaactcacc-3'
GTATCCCTTGGAGAACCACCTTGTTGGTACGTTCTCTATCACTGATAGTTTAAGAGCTATGCTGGAAACA
GCATAGCAAGTTTAAATAAGGCTAGTCCGTTATCAACTTGAAAAAGTGGCACCGAGTCGGTGCTTTTTTT
CTCGAGTACTAGGATCCATTAGGCGGCCGCGTGGATAACCGTATTACCGCCATGCATTAGTTATTAATAG
TAATCAATTACGGGGTCATTAGTTCATAGCCCATATATGGAGTTCCGCGTTACATAACTTACGGTAAATG
GCCCGCCTGGCTGACCGCCCAACGACCCCCGCCCATTGACGTCAATAATGACGTATGTTCCCATAGTAAC
GCCAATAGGGACTTTCCATTGACGTCAATGGGTGGAGTATTTACGGTAAACTGCCCACTTGGCAGTACAT
CAAGTGTATCATATGCCAAGTACGCCCCCTATTGACGTCAATGACGGTAAATGGCCCGCCTGGCATTATG
CCCAGTACATGACCTTATGGGACTTTCCTACTTGGCAGTACATCTACGTATTAGTCATCGCTATTACCAT
GGTGATGCGGTTTTGGCAGTACATCAATGGGCGTGGATAGCGGTTTGACTCACGGGGATTTCCAAGTCTC
CACCCCATTGACGTCAATGGGAGTTTGTTTTGGCACCAAAATCAACGGGACTTTCCAAAATGTCGTAACA
ACTCCGCCCCATTGACGCAAATGGGCGGTAGGCGTGTACGGTGGGAGGTCTATATAAGCAGAGCTGGTTT
AGTG
