>Addgene plasmid #62327 | pJZC32 | addgene partial sequence | sequence record 109318 | CMV-F2 5'-GGTCTATATAAGCAGAGCTGGT-3'
TGCCCAAAAAGAAAAGAAAAGTGGGTAGTATGGCTTCTAACTTTACTCAGTTCGTTCTCGTCGACAATGG
CGGAACTGGCGACGTGACTGTCGCCCCAAGCAACTTCGCTAACGGGATCGCTGAATGGATCAGCTCTAAC
TCGCGTTCACAGGCTTACAAAGTAACCTGTAGCGTTCGTCAGAGCTCTGCGCAGAATCGCAAATACACCA
TCAAAGTCGAGGTGCCTAAAGGCGCCTGGCGTTCGTACTTAAATATGGAACTAACCATTCCAATTTTCGC
CACGAATTCCGACTGCGAGCTTATTGTTAAGGCAATGCAAGGTCTCCTAAAAGATGGAAACCCGATTCCC
TCAGCAATCGCAGCAAACTCCGGCATCTACGGCTCCGGACGAGCCGATGCTCTCGACGATTTTGACCTCG
ATATGCTGGGATCCGACGCTCTCGATGACTTCGACCTTGACATGCTGGGGAGTGACGCTCTGGACGACTT
CGATCTCGACATGCTGGGCTCCGACGCCCTGGATGACTTCGATCTGGACATGCTCATCAACTGACCCGGG
TCGAGCATGCATCTAGGGCGGCCAATTCCGCCCCTCTCCCT
